Addgene plasmid #214366: pcDNA3.1-Zeo-BFP-P2A-otPKR-SL
Purpose: Expression of the Blue Fluorescent Protein - P2A - short length protein kinase R from chinook salmon
Depositing lab: Bertrand Collet. Depositing organization: INRAE Jouy-en-Josas. Publication: Salmonid Double-stranded RNA-Dependent Protein Kinase Activates Apoptosis and Inhibits Protein Synthesis. Chaumont L, Peruzzi M, Huetz F, Raffy C, Le Hir J, Minke J, Boudinot P, Collet B. J Immunol. 2024 Jul 26:ji2400076. doi: 10.4049/jimmunol.2400076. PubMed 39058317.
Backbone
  Vector backbone: pcDNA3.1-(-)-Zeo
  Vector type: Mammalian Expression
  Selectable markers: Zeocin
Growth in bacteria
  Bacterial resistance: Ampicillin, 100 μg/mL
  Growth temperature: 37°C
  Growth strain: DH5alpha
  Copy number: High Copy
Gene/Insert
  Gene/Insert name: BFP-P2A-otPKRSL
  Species: Aequorea victoria, Oncorhynchus tshawytscha
  Promoter: CMV
  Cloning method: Restriction Enzyme; 5′ cloning site EcoRV (destroyed during cloning); 3′ cloning site HindIII (not destroyed)
  Sequencing primers: 5′ GGCTAACTAGAGAACCCACTG; 3′ GGCAACTAGAAGGCACAGTC
Terms and licenses: Academic/Nonprofit Terms; Industry Terms: Not Available to Industry
How to cite: pcDNA3.1-Zeo-BFP-P2A-otPKR-SL was a gift from Bertrand Collet (Addgene plasmid # 214366 ; http://n2t.net/addgene:214366 ; RRID:Addgene_214366)
