[The description below was written by a language model from this plasmid's Addgene catalogue record and pLannotate feature annotations shown in this document.]
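Description:
pcDNA3.1-Zeo-BFP-P2A-otPKR-SL is a mammalian expression plasmid of about 6.2 kb built on the pcDNA3.1(-)-Zeo backbone. It is maintained in E. coli through a high-copy ColE1/pUC-type origin and an ampicillin resistance gene (β-lactamase with its own promoter). It also carries an f1 origin, which allows single-stranded DNA production. For selection in transfected eukaryotic cells, the Sh ble gene confers Zeocin resistance. This gene sits behind tandem SV40 early and EM7 promoters, so the same marker can be expressed in eukaryotic cells and in bacteria, and it is terminated by an SV40 polyadenylation signal.

The payload is a single open reading frame driven by the human CMV immediate-early enhancer/promoter and terminated by the bovine growth hormone poly(A) signal. A T7 promoter lies just upstream of the coding region. The frame encodes a blue fluorescent protein, a P2A self-cleaving peptide and the short-length form of the double-stranded-RNA-dependent protein kinase R (PKR) from chinook salmon (Oncorhynchus tshawytscha). Ribosomal skipping at P2A yields the fluorescent reporter and the kinase as separate polypeptides from one transcript, so blue fluorescence marks cells expressing PKR without fusing a bulky tag to the kinase. The catalogue lists Aequorea victoria as the source of the fluorescent protein, whereas the automated annotation identifies the sequence as TagBFP, which derives from Entacmaea quadricolor. The P2A and PKR segments were not annotated, but they presumably occupy the unannotated gap of roughly 560 nt between the BFP coding sequence and the poly(A) signal.

The associated publication concerns salmonid PKR activating apoptosis and inhibiting protein synthesis, and this construct provides the short PKR form for expression in transfected cells.
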