Features (pLannotate 1.2.2; 21 found; start..end, strand, type, name):
     49..101     -  misc_feature   bom (fragment): basis of mobility region from pBR322
    256..635     +  enhancer       CMV enhancer: human cytomegalovirus immediate early enhancer
    636..839     +  promoter       CMV promoter: human cytomegalovirus (CMV) immediate early promoter
    835..868     +  LTR            5' LTR (truncated) (fragment): truncated 5' long terminal repeat (LTR) from HIV-1
    884..902     +  promoter       T7 promoter: promoter for bacteriophage T7 RNA polymerase
    948..1637    +  CDS            TagBFP: TagBFP is a basic (constitutively fluorescent) blue fluorescent protein published in 2008, derived from Entacmaea quadricolor. It is reported to be a very rapidly-maturing monomer with very low acid sensitivity.
   2203..2427    +  polyA_signal   bGH poly(A) signal: bovine growth hormone polyadenylation signal
   2431..2452    +  promoter       SV40 promoter (fragment): SV40 enhancer and early promoter
   2473..2901    +  rep_origin     f1 ori (sequence partly withheld): f1 bacteriophage origin of replication; arrow indicates direction of (+) strand synthesis
   2915..3244    +  promoter       SV40 promoter: SV40 enhancer and early promoter
   3292..3339    +  promoter       EM7 promoter: synthetic bacterial promoter&nbsp
   3358..3732    +  CDS            BleoR: antibiotic-binding protein; Sh ble from Streptoalloteichus hindustanus; confers resistance to bleomycin, phleomycin, and Zeocin™
   3742..3867    +  CDS            ble (fragment): BLE_KLEPN - Experimental evidence at protein level: Swiss-Prot protein existence level 1. Binding protein with a strong affinity to the bleomycin family of antibiotics. Binds to CL990; an antimitotic-antibiotic compound. From Klebsiella pneumoniae.
   3862..3983    +  polyA_signal   SV40 poly(A) signal: SV40 polyadenylation signal
   4056..4072    -  protein_bind   lac operator: The lac repressor binds to the lac operator to inhibit transcription in E. coli. This inhibition can be relieved by adding lactose or isopropyl-β-D-thiogalactopyranoside (IPTG). lac repressor encoded by lacI
   4080..4110    -  promoter       lac promoter: promoter for the E. coli lac operon
   4125..4146    -  protein_bind   CAP binding site: CAP binding activates transcription in the presence of cAMP. E. coli catabolite activator protein
   4159..4251    -  CDS            lacI (fragment): lac repressor; lacI; The lac repressor binds to the lac operator to inhibit transcription in E. coli. This inhibition can be relieved by adding lactose or isopropyl-β-D-thiogalactopyranoside (IPTG).
   4434..5022    -  rep_origin     ori: high-copy-number ColE1/pMB1/pBR322/pUC origin of replication
   5193..6053    -  CDS            AmpR: β-lactamase; bla; confers resistance to ampicillin, carbenicillin, and related antibiotics
   6054..6158    -  promoter       AmpR promoter: bla
>Addgene plasmid #214366 | pcDNA3.1-Zeo-BFP-P2A-otPKR-SL | addgene full sequence | sequence record 423967 | Addgene NGS Result
CGAAAAGTGCCACCTGACGTCGACGGATCGGGAGATCTCCCGATCCCCTATGGTGCACTCTCAGTACAAT
CTGCTCTGATGCCGCATAGTTAAGCCAGTATCTGCTCCCTGCTTGTGTGTTGGAGGTCGCTGAGTAGTGC
GCGAGCAAAATTTAAGCTACAACAAGGCAAGGCTTGACCGACAATTGCATGAAGAATCTGCTTAGGGTTA
GGCGTTTTGCGCTGCTTCGCGATGTACGGGCCAGATATACGCGTTGACATTGATTATTGACTAGTTATTA
ATAGTAATCAATTACGGGGTCATTAGTTCATAGCCCATATATGGAGTTCCGCGTTACATAACTTACGGTA
AATGGCCCGCCTGGCTGACCGCCCAACGACCCCCGCCCATTGACGTCAATAATGACGTATGTTCCCATAG
TAACGCCAATAGGGACTTTCCATTGACGTCAATGGGTGGAGTATTTACGGTAAACTGCCCACTTGGCAGT
ACATCAAGTGTATCATATGCCAAGTACGCCCCCTATTGACGTCAATGACGGTAAATGGCCCGCCTGGCAT
TATGCCCAGTACATGACCTTATGGGACTTTCCTACTTGGCAGTACATCTACGTATTAGTCATCGCTATTA
CCATGGTGATGCGGTTTTGGCAGTACATCAATGGGCGTGGATAGCGGTTTGACTCACGGGGATTTCCAAG
TCTCCACCCCATTGACGTCAATGGGAGTTTGTTTTGGCACCAAAATCAACGGGACTTTCCAAAATGTCGT
AACAACTCCGCCCCATTGACGCAAATGGGCGGTAGGCGTGTACGGTGGGAGGTCTATATAAGCAGAGCTC
TCTGGCTAACTAGAGAACCCACTGCTTACTGGCTTATCGAAATTAATACGACTCACTATAGGGAGACCCA
AGCTGGCTAGCGTTTAAACGGGCCCTCTAGACTCGAGATGAGCGAGCTGATTAAGGAGAACATGCACATG
AAGCTGTACATGGAGGGCACCGTGGACAACCATCACTTCAAGTGCACATCCGAGGGCGAAGGCAAGCCCT
ACGAGGGCACCCAGACCATGAGAATCAAGGTGGTCGAGGGCGGCCCTCTCCCCTTCGCCTTCGACATCCT
GGCTACTAGCTTCCTCTACGGCAGCAAGACCTTCATCAACCACACCCAGGGCATCCCCGACTTCTTCAAG
CAGTCCTTCCCTGAGGGCTTCACATGGGAGAGAGTCACCACATACGAAGACGGGGGCGTGCTGACCGCTA
CCCAGGACACCAGCCTCCAGGACGGCTGCCTCATCTACAACGTCAAGATCAGAGGGGTGAACTTCACATC
CAACGGCCCTGTGATGCAGAAGAAAACACTCGGCTGGGAGGCCTTCACCGAGACGCTGTACCCCGCTGAC
GGCGGCCTGGAAGGCAGAAACGACATGGCCCTGAAGCTCGTGGGCGGGAGCCATCTGATCGCAAACATCA
AGACCACATATAGATCCAAGAAACCCGCTAAGAACCTCAAGATGCCTGGCGTCTACTATGTGGACTACAG
ACTGGAAAGAATCAAGGAGGCCAACAACGAGACCTACGTCGAGCAGCACGAGGTGGCAGTGGCCAGATAC
TGCGACCTCCCTAGCAAACTGGGGCACGATGGAAGCGGAGCTACTAACTTCAGCCTGCTGAAGCAGGCTG
GAGACGTGGAGGAGAACCCTGGACCTATGGATTCCACAAACTACATCTCCATACTGTGCGAGTATGCTCA
GAGACAACGTCAGATCTCTGACATCAAGTTTGAGGAGGTTGGAACAGAAGGACCGGATCACCTGAAAACC
TTCACTCTGAGGGTGGTGATTAAAGGCCATGCCTATCCTAACGGGGTTGGAAAGAACAAGAAAGAGGCCA
AACAGAATGCTGCTAAACATGCTCTGGCTGGCATGCCTCCTGTCCGAGCAGTTGGCCGTCTGGGATGGAG
AAAGCAGAGGTCTGGAATGATGTCAGAAGCCAGAGTTTTCCTCCCCAGTTCAACACGCAGTTCAACTTAG
AGAACAAGGTGATAGAGTCGATGCTGTGTGCCAACCCAGAGGATAGACCAGATGCCAGGCAGCTGAAGAT
AAAACTGATTGAGTGTTCTTGTGTTCTGACCAGAGATCAAAACTTCCATCAAGACAACAGAACAGTCTAA
AAGCTTAAGTTTAAACCGCTGATCAGCCTCGACTGTGCCTTCTAGTTGCCAGCCATCTGTTGTTTGCCCC
TCCCCCGTGCCTTCCTTGACCCTGGAAGGTGCCACTCCCACTGTCCTTTCCTAATAAAATGAGGAAATTG
CATCGCATTGTCTGAGTAGGTGTCATTCTATTCTGGGGGGTGGGGTGGGGCAGGACAGCAAGGGGGAGGA
TTGGGAAGACAATAGCAGGCATGCTGGGGATGCGGTGGGCTCTATGGCTTCTGAGGCGGAAAGAACCAGC
TGGGGCTCTAGGGGGTATCCCC
[124 nt withheld, positions 2473-2596]
C
[91 nt withheld, positions 2598-2688]
A
[49 nt withheld, positions 2690-2738]
CCTTTGACGTTGGAGTCCACGTTCTTT
[37 nt withheld, positions 2766-2802]
ACCCTATCTCGGTCTATTCTTTTGATTTATAAGGGATTTTGCCGATTTCGGCCTATTGGTTAAAAAATGA
GCTGATTTAACAAAAATTTAACGCGAATTAATTCTGTGGAATGTGTGTCAGTTAGGGTGTGGAAAGTCCC
CAGGCTCCCCAGCAGGCAGAAGTATGCAAAGCATGCATCTCAATTAGTCAGCAACCAGGTGTGGAAAGTC
CCCAGGCTCCCCAGCAGGCAGAAGTATGCAAAGCATGCATCTCAATTAGTCAGCAACCATAGTCCCGCCC
CTAACTCCGCCCATCCCGCCCCTAACTCCGCCCAGTTCCGCCCATTCTCCGCCCCATGGCTGACTAATTT
TTTTTATTTATGCAGAGGCCGAGGCCGCCTCTGCCTCTGAGCTATTCCAGAAGTAGTGAGGAGGCTTTTT
TGGAGGCCTAGGCTTTTGCAAAAAGCTCCCGGGAGCTTGTATATCCATTTTCGGATCTGATCAGCACGTG
TTGACAATTAATCATCGGCATAGTATATCGGCATAGTATAATACGACAAGGTGAGGAACTAAACCATGGC
CAAGTTGACCAGTGCCGTTCCGGTGCTCACCGCGCGCGACGTCGCCGGAGCGGTCGAGTTCTGGACCGAC
CGGCTCGGGTTCTCCCGGGACTTCGTGGAGGACGACTTCGCCGGTGTGGTCCGGGACGACGTGACCCTGT
TCATCAGCGCGGTCCAGGACCAGGTGGTGCCGGACAACACCCTGGCCTGGGTGTGGGTGCGCGGCCTGGA
CGAGCTGTACGCCGAGTGGTCGGAGGTCGTGTCCACGAACTTCCGGGACGCCTCCGGGCCGGCCATGACC
GAGATCGGCGAGCAGCCGTGGGGGCGGGAGTTCGCCCTGCGCGACCCGGCCGGCAACTGCGTGCACTTCG
TGGCCGAGGAGCAGGACTGACACGTGCTACGAGATTTCGATTCCACCGCCGCCTTCTATGAAAGGTTGGG
CTTCGGAATCGTTTTCCGGGACGCCGGCTGGATGATCCTCCAGCGCGGGGATCTCATGCTGGAGTTCTTC
GCCCACCCCAACTTGTTTATTGCAGCTTATAATGGTTACAAATAAAGCAATAGCATCACAAATTTCACAA
ATAAAGCATTTTTTTCACTGCATTCTAGTTGTGGTTTGTCCAAACTCATCAATGTATCTTATCATGTCTG
TATACCGTCGACCTCTAGCTAGAGCTTGGCGTAATCATGGTCATAGCTGTTTCCTGTGTGAAATTGTTAT
CCGCTCACAATTCCACACAACATACGAGCCGGAAGCATAAAGTGTAAAGCCTGGGGTGCCTAATGAGTGA
GCTAACTCACATTAATTGCGTTGCGCTCACTGCCCGCTTTCCAGTCGGGAAACCTGTCGTGCCAGCTGCA
TTAATGAATCGGCCAACGCGCGGGGAGAGGCGGTTTGCGTATTGGGCGCTCTTCCGCTTCCTCGCTCACT
GACTCGCTGCGCTCGGTCGTTCGGCTGCGGCGAGCGGTATCAGCTCACTCAAAGGCGGTAATACGGTTAT
CCACAGAATCAGGGGATAACGCAGGAAAGAACATGTGAGCAAAAGGCCAGCAAAAGGCCAGGAACCGTAA
AAAGGCCGCGTTGCTGGCGTTTTTCCATAGGCTCCGCCCCCCTGACGAGCATCACAAAAATCGACGCTCA
AGTCAGAGGTGGCGAAACCCGACAGGACTATAAAGATACCAGGCGTTTCCCCCTGGAAGCTCCCTCGTGC
GCTCTCCTGTTCCGACCCTGCCGCTTACCGGATACCTGTCCGCCTTTCTCCCTTCGGGAAGCGTGGCGCT
TTCTCATAGCTCACGCTGTAGGTATCTCAGTTCGGTGTAGGTCGTTCGCTCCAAGCTGGGCTGTGTGCAC
GAACCCCCCGTTCAGCCCGACCGCTGCGCCTTATCCGGTAACTATCGTCTTGAGTCCAACCCGGTAAGAC
ACGACTTATCGCCACTGGCAGCAGCCACTGGTAACAGGATTAGCAGAGCGAGGTATGTAGGCGGTGCTAC
AGAGTTCTTGAAGTGGTGGCCTAACTACGGCTACACTAGAAGAACAGTATTTGGTATCTGCGCTCTGCTG
AAGCCAGTTACCTTCGGAAAAAGAGTTGGTAGCTCTTGATCCGGCAAACAAACCACCGCTGGTAGCGGTG
GTTTTTTTGTTTGCAAGCAGCAGATTACGCGCAGAAAAAAAGGATCTCAAGAAGATCCTTTGATCTTTTC
TACGGGGTCTGACGCTCAGTGGAACGAAAACTCACGTTAAGGGATTTTGGTCATGAGATTATCAAAAAGG
ATCTTCACCTAGATCCTTTTAAATTAAAAATGAAGTTTTAAATCAATCTAAAGTATATATGAGTAAACTT
GGTCTGACAGTTACCAATGCTTAATCAGTGAGGCACCTATCTCAGCGATCTGTCTATTTCGTTCATCCAT
AGTTGCCTGACTCCCCGTCGTGTAGATAACTACGATACGGGAGGGCTTACCATCTGGCCCCAGTGCTGCA
ATGATACCGCGAGACCCACGCTCACCGGCTCCAGATTTATCAGCAATAAACCAGCCAGCCGGAAGGGCCG
AGCGCAGAAGTGGTCCTGCAACTTTATCCGCCTCCATCCAGTCTATTAATTGTTGCCGGGAAGCTAGAGT
AAGTAGTTCGCCAGTTAATAGTTTGCGCAACGTTGTTGCCATTGCTACAGGCATCGTGGTGTCACGCTCG
TCGTTTGGTATGGCTTCATTCAGCTCCGGTTCCCAACGATCAAGGCGAGTTACATGATCCCCCATGTTGT
GCAAAAAAGCGGTTAGCTCCTTCGGTCCTCCGATCGTTGTCAGAAGTAAGTTGGCCGCAGTGTTATCACT
CATGGTTATGGCAGCACTGCATAATTCTCTTACTGTCATGCCATCCGTAAGATGCTTTTCTGTGACTGGT
GAGTACTCAACCAAGTCATTCTGAGAATAGTGTATGCGGCGACCGAGTTGCTCTTGCCCGGCGTCAATAC
GGGATAATACCGCGCCACATAGCAGAACTTTAAAAGTGCTCATCATTGGAAAACGTTCTTCGGGGCGAAA
ACTCTCAAGGATCTTACCGCTGTTGAGATCCAGTTCGATGTAACCCACTCGTGCACCCAACTGATCTTCA
GCATCTTTTACTTTCACCAGCGTTTCTGGGTGAGCAAAAACAGGAAGGCAAAATGCCGCAAAAAAGGGAA
TAAGGGCGACACGGAAATGTTGAATACTCATACTCTTCCTTTTTCAATATTATTGAAGCATTTATCAGGG
TTATTGTCTCATGAGCGGATACATATTTGAATGTATTTAGAAAAATAAACAAATAGGGGTTCCGCGCACA
TTTCCC
